>Addgene plasmid #213863 | pGWB508-cTP-sfGFP | addgene full sequence | sequence record 425331 | Addgene NGS Result
TTTCACGCCCTTTTAAATATCCGATTATTCTAATAAACGCTCTTTTCTCTTAGGTTTACCCGCCAATATA
TCCTGTCAAACACTGATAGTTTAAACTGAAGGCGGGAAACGACAATCTGATCCAAGCTCAAGCTGCTCTA
GCATTCGCCATTCAGGCTGCGCAACTGTTGGGAAGGGCGATCGGTGCGGGCCTCTTCGCTATTACGCCAG
CTGGCGAAAGGGGGATGTGCTGCAAGGCGATTAAGTTGGGTAACGCCAGGGTTTTCCCAGTCACGACGTT
GTAAAACGACGGCCAGTGCCAAGCTTGCATGCCTGCAGGTCCCCAGATTAGCCTTTTCAATTTCAGAAAG
AATGCTAACCCACAGATGGTTAGAGAGGCTTACGCAGCAGGTCTCATCAAGACGATCTACCCGAGCAATA
ATCTCCAGGAAATCAAATACCTTCCCAAGAAGGTTAAAGATGCAGTCAAAAGATTCAGGACTAACTGCAT
CAAGAACACAGAGAAAGATATATTTCTCAAGATCAGAAGTACTATTCCAGTATGGACGATTCAAGGCTTG
CTTCACAAACCAAGGCAAGTAATAGAGATTGGAGTCTCTAAAAAGGTAGTTCCCACTGAATCAAAGGCCA
TGGAGTCAAAGATTCAAATAGAGGACCTAACAGAACTCGCCGTAAAGACTGGCGAACAGTTCATACAGAG
TCTCTTACGACTCAATGACAAGAAGAAAATCTTCGTCAACATGGTGGAGCACGACACACTTGTCTACTCC
AAAAATATCAAAGATACAGTCTCAGAAGACCAAAGGGCAATTGAGACTTTTCAACAAAGGGTAATATCCG
GAAACCTCCTCGGATTCCATTGCCCAGCTATCTGTCACTTTATTGTGAAGATAGTGGAAAAGGAAGGTGG
CTCCTACAAATGCCATCATTGCGATAAAGGAAAGGCCATCGTTGAAGATGCCTCTGCCGACAGTGGTCCC
AAAGATGGACCCCCACCCACGAGGAGCATCGTGGAAAAAGAAGACGTTCCAACCACGTCTTCAAAGCAAG
TGGATTGATGTGATATCTCCACTGACGTAAGGGATGACGCACAATCCCACTATCCTTCGCAAGACCCTTC
CTCTATATAAGGAAGTTCATTTCATTTGGAGAGAACACGGGGGACTCTAGAGTTATCAACAAGTTTGTAC
AAAAAAGCAGGCTTTAAAGGAACCAATTCAGTCGACATGGGAAAAACTTCGGGAGCGAAACAGGCGACTG
TGGTGGTCGCAGCGATGGCGTTAGGATGGTTAGCCATAGAGATCGCTTTCAAGCCTTTCCTCGATAAATT
CCGCTCCTCAATCGACAAATCTGACCCAACCAAAGACCCCGATGACGGCGGTAGCGGCGGTATGGTGAGC
AAGGGCGAGGAGCTGTTCACCGGGGTGGTGCCCATCCTGGTCGAGCTGGACGGCGACGTAAACGGCCACA
AGTTCAGCGTGAGAGGCGAGGGCGAGGGCGATGCCACCAACGGCAAGCTGACCCTGAAGTTCATCTGCAC
CACCGGCAAGCTGCCCGTGCCCTGGCCCACCCTCGTGACCACCCTGACCTACGGCGTGCAGTGCTTCAGC
CGCTACCCCGACCACATGAAGCAGCACGACTTCTTCAAGTCCGCCATGCCCGAAGGCTACGTCCAGGAGC
GCACCATCTCTTTCAAGGACGACGGCACTTACAAGACCCGCGCCGAGGTGAAGTTCGAGGGCGACACCCT
GGTGAACCGCATCGAGCTGAAGGGCATCGACTTCAAGGAGGACGGCAACATCCTGGGGCACAAGCTGGAG
TACAACTTCAACAGCCACAACGTCTATATCACTGCCGACAAGCAGAAGAACGGCATCAAGGCCAACTTCA
AGATCCGCCACAACGTTGAGGACGGCAGCGTGCAGCTCGCCGACCACTACCAGCAGAACACCCCCATCGG
CGACGGCCCCGTGCTGCTGCCCGACAACCACTACCTGAGCACCCAGTCCAAGCTGAGCAAAGACCCCAAC
GAGAAGCGCGATCACATGGTCCTGCTGGAGTTCGTGACCGCCGCCGGGATCACTCTCGGCATGGACGAGC
TGTACAAGTAAGGATATCTAGACCCAGCTTTCTTGTACAAAGTGGTTGATAACAGCCATCATCATCATCA
TCATGCTTAGAGCTGGGGATCGATCCCGCGAACTGTGGACGAGAACTGTGCCACCAAGCGTAAGGCCGTT
CTCTCGCATTTGCCTTGCTAGGCTCGCGCGAGTTGCTGGCTGAGGCGTTCTCGAAATCAGCTCTTGTTCG
GTCGGCATCTACTCTATTCCTTTGCCCTCGGACGAGTGCTGGGGCGTCGGTTTCCACTATCGGCGAGTAC
TTCTACACAGCCATCGGTCCAGACGGCCGCGCTTCTGCGGGCGATTTGTGTACGCCCGACAGTCCCGGCT
CCGGATCGGACGATTGCGTCGCATCGACCCTGCGCCCAAGCTGCATCATCGAAATTGCCGTCAACCAAGC
TCTGATAGAGTTGGTCAAGACCAATGCGGAGCATATACGCCCGGAGCCGCGGCGATCCTGCAAGCTCCGG
ATGCCTCCGCTCGAAGTAGCGCGTCTGCTGCTCCATACAAGCCAACCACGGCCTCCAGAAGAAGATGTTG
GCGACCTCGTATTGGGAATCCCCGAACATCGCCTCGCTCCAGTCAATGACCGCTGTTATGCGGCCATTGT
CCGTCAGGACATTGTTGGAGCCGAAATCCGCGTGCACGAGGTGCCGGACTTCGGGGCAGTCCTCGGCCCA
AAGCATCAGCTCATCGAGAGCCTGCGCGACGGACGCACTGACGGTGTCGTCCATCACAGTTTGCCAGTGA
TACACATGGGGATCAGCAATCGCGCATATGAAATCACGCCATGTAGTGTATTGACCGATTCCTTGCGGTC
CGAATGGGCCGAACCCGCTCGTCTGGCTAAGATCGGCCGCAGCGATCGCATCCATGGCCTCCGCGACCGG
CTGCAGAACAGCGGGCAGTTCGGTTTCAGGCAGGTCTTGCAACGTGACACCCTGTGCACGGCGGGAGATG
CAATAGGTCAGGCTCTCGCTGAATGCCCCAATGTCAAGCACTTCCGGAATCGGGAGCGCGGCCGATGCAA
AGTGCCGATAAACATAACGATCTTTGTAGAAACCATCGGCGCAGCTATTTACCCGCAGGACATATCCACG
CCCTCCTACATCGAAGCTGAAAGCACGAGATTCTTCGCCCTCCGAGAGCTGCATCAGGTCGGAGACGCTG
TCGAACTTTTCGATCAGAAACTTCTCGACAGACGTCGCGGTGAGTTCAGGCTTTTTCATATCTTATTGCC
CCCCGGGATCAGATCTGGATTGAGAGTGAATATGAGACTCTAATTGGATACCGAGGGGAATTTATGGAAC
GTCAGTGGAGCATTTTTGACAAGAAATATTTGCTAGCTGATAGTGACCTTAGGCGACTTTTGAACGCGCA
ATAATGGTTTCTGACGTATGTGCTTAGCTCATTAAACTCCAGAAACCCGCGGCTGAGTGGCTCCTTCAAC
GTTGCGGTTCTGTCAGTTCCAAACGTAAAACGGCTTGTCCCGCGTCATCGGCGGGGGTCATAACGTGACT
CCCTTAATTCTCCGCTCATGATCTTGATCCCCTGCGCCATCAGATCCTTGGCGGCAAGAAAGCCATCCAG
TTTACTTTGCAGGGCTTCCCAACCTTACCAGAGGGCGCCCCAGCTGGCAATTCCGGTTCGCTTGCTGTCC
ATAAAACCGCCCAGTCTAGCTATCGCCATGTAAGCCCACTGCAAGCTACCTGCTTTCTCTTTGCGCTTGC
GTTTTCCCTTGTCCAGATAGCCCAGTAGCTGACATTCATCCGGGGTCAGCACCGTTTCTGCGGACTGGCT
TTCTACGTGTTCCGCTTCCTTTAGCAGCCCTTGCGCCCTGAGTGCTTGCGGCAGCGTGAAGCTGATCCGT
CGAGATTAATAGAAATAAATTCAGCCTAATTCGGCGTTAATTCAGTACATTAAAAACGTCCGCAATGTGT
TATTAAGTTGTCTAAGCGTCAATTTGTTTACACCACAATATATCCTGCCACCAGCCAGCCAACAGCTCCC
CGACCGGCAGCTCGGCACAAAATCACCACTCGATACAGGCAGCCCATCAGTCCGGGACGGCGTCAGCGGG
AGAGCCGTTGTAAGGCGGCAGACTTTGCTCATGTTACCGATGCTATTCGGAAGAACGGCAACTAAGCTGC
CGGGTTTGAAACACGGATGATCTCGCGGAGGGTAGCATGTTGATTGTAACGATGACAGAGCGTTGCTGCC
TGTGATCAATTCGGGCACGAACCCAGTGGACATAAGCCTGTTCGGTTCGTAAGCTGTAATGCAAGTAGCG
TATGCGCTCACGCAACTGGTCCAGAACCTTGACCGAACGCAGCGGTGGTAACGGCGCAGTGGCGGTTTTC
ATGGCTTGTTATGACTGTTTTTTTGGGGTACAGTCTATGCCTCGGGCATCCAAGCAGCAAGCGCGTTACG
CCGTGGGTCGATGTTTGATGTTATGGAGCAGCAACGATGTTACGCAGCAGGGCAGTCGCCCTAAAACAAA
GTTAAACATCATGGGGGAAGCGGTGATCGCCGAAGTATCGACTCAACTATCAGAGGTAGTTGGCGTCATC
GAGCGCCATCTCGAACCGACGTTGCTGGCCGTACATTTGTACGGCTCCGCAGTGGATGGCGGCCTGAAGC
CACACAGTGATATTGATTTGCTGGTTACGGTGACCGTAAGGCTTGATGAAACAACGCGGCGAGCTTTGAT
CAACGACCTTTTGGAAACTTCGGCTTCCCCTGGAGAGAGCGAGATTCTCCGCGCTGTAGAAGTCACCATT
GTTGTGCACGACGACATCATTCCGTGGCGTTATCCAGCTAAGCGCGAACTGCAATTTGGAGAATGGCAGC
GCAATGACATTCTTGCAGGTATCTTCGAGCCAGCCACGATCGACATTGATCTGGCTATCTTGCTGACAAA
AGCAAGAGAACATAGCGTTGCCTTGGTAGGTCCAGCGGCGGAGGAACTCTTTGATCCGGTTCCTGAACAG
GATCTATTTGAGGCGCTAAATGAAACCTTAACGCTATGGAACTCGCCGCCCGACTGGGCTGGCGATGAGC
GAAATGTAGTGCTTACGTTGTCCCGCATTTGGTACAGCGCAGTAACCGGCAAAATCGCGCCGAAGGATGT
CGCTGCCGACTGGGCAATGGAGCGCCTGCCGGCCCAGTATCAGCCCGTCATACTTGAAGCTAGACAGGCT
TATCTTGGACAAGAAGAAGATCGCTTGGCCTCGCGCGCAGATCAGTTGGAAGAATTTGTCCACTACGTGA
AAGGCGAGATCACCAAGGTAGTCGGCAAATAATGTCTAGCTAGAAATTCGTTCAAGCCGACGCCGCTTCG
CGGCGCGGCTTAACTCAAGCGTTAGATGCACTAAGCACATAATTGCTCACAGCCAAACTATCAGGTCAAG
TCTGCTTTTATTATTTTTAAGCGTGCATAATAAGCCCTACACAAATTGGGAGATATATCATGCATGACCA
AAATCCCTTAACGTGAGTTTTCGTTCCACTGAGCGTCAGACCCCGTAGAAAAGATCAAAGGATCTTCTTG
AGATCCTTTTTTTCTGCGCGTAATCTGCTGCTTGCAAACAAAAAAACCACCGCTACCAGCGGTGGTTTGT
TTGCCGGATCAAGAGCTACCAACTCTTTTTCCGAAGGTAACTGGCTTCAGCAGAGCGCAGATACCAAATA
CTGTCCTTCTAGTGTAGCCGTAGTTAGGCCACCACTTCAAGAACTCTGTAGCACCGCCTACATACCTCGC
TCTGCTAATCCTGTTACCAGTGGCTGCTGCCAGTGGCGATAAGTCGTGTCTTACCGGGTTGGACTCAAGA
CGATAGTTACCGGATAAGGCGCAGCGGTCGGGCTGAACGGGGGGTTCGTGCACACAGCCCAGCTTGGAGC
GAACGACCTACACCGAACTGAGATACCTACAGCGTGAGCTATGAGAAAGCGCCACGCTTCCCGAAGGGAG
AAAGGCGGACAGGTATCCGGTAAGCGGCAGGGTCGGAACAGGAGAGCGCACGAGGGAGCTTCCAGGGGGA
AACGCCTGGTATCTTTATAGTCCTGTCGGGTTTCGCCACCTCTGACTTGAGCGTCGATTTTTGTGATGCT
CGTCAGGGGGGCGGAGCCTATGGAAAAACGCCAGCAACGCGGCCTTTTTACGGTTCCTGGCCTTTTGCTG
GCCTTTTGCTCACATGTTCTTTCCTGCGTTATCCCCTGATTCTGTGGATAACCGTATTACCGCCTTTGAG
TGAGCTGATACCGCTCGCCGCAGCCGAACGACCGAGCGCAGCGAGTCAGTGAGCGAGGAAGCGGAAGAGC
GCCTGATGCGGTATTTTCTCCTTACGCATCTGTGCGGTATTTCACACCGCATATGGTGCACTCTCAGTAC
AATCTGCTCTGATGCCGCATAGTTAAGCCAGTATACACTCCGCTATCGCTACGTGACTGGGTCATGGCTG
CGCCCCGACACCCGCCAACACCCGCTGACGCGCCCTGACGGGCTTGTCTGCTCCCGGCATCCGCTTACAG
ACAAGCTGTGACCGTCTCCGGGAGCTGCATGTGTCAGAGGTTTTCACCGTCATCACCGAAACGCGCGAGG
CAGGGTGCCTTGATGTGGGCGCCGGCGGTCGAGTGGCGACGGCGCGGCTTGTCCGCGCCCTGGTAGATTG
CCTGGCCGTAGGCCAGCCATTTTTGAGCGGCCAGCGGCCGCGATAGGCCGACGCGAAGCGGCGGGGCGTA
GGGAGCGCAGCGACCGAAGGGTAGGCGCTTTTTGCAGCTCTTCGGCTGTGCGCTGGCCAGACAGTTATGC
ACAGGCCAGGCGGGTTTTAAGAGTTTTAATAAGTTTTAAAGAGTTTTAGGCGGAAAAATCGCCTTTTTTC
TCTTTTATATCAGTCACTTACATGTGTGACCGGTTCCCAATGTACGGCTTTGGGTTCCCAATGTACGGGT
TCCGGTTCCCAATGTACGGCTTTGGGTTCCCAATGTACGTGCTATCCACAGGAAAGAGACCTTTTCGACC
TTTTTCCCCTGCTAGGGCAATTTGCCCTAGCATCTGCTCCGTACATTAGGAACCGGCGGATGCTTCGCCC
TCGATCAGGTTGCGGTAGCGCATGACTAGGATCGGGCCAGCCTGCCCCGCCTCCTCCTTCAAATCGTACT
CCGGCAGGTCATTTGACCCGATCAGCTTGCGCACGGTGAAACAGAACTTCTTGAACTCTCCGGCGCTGCC
ACTGCGTTCGTAGATCGTCTTGAACAACCATCTGGCTTCTGCCTTGCCTGCGGCGCGGCGTGCCAGGCGG
TAGAGAAAACGGCCGATGCCGGGATCGATCAAAAAGTAATCGGGGTGAACCGTCAGCACGTCCGGGTTCT
TGCCTTCTGTGATCTCGCGGTACATCCAATCAGCTAGCTCGATCTCGATGTACTCCGGCCGCCCGGTTTC
GCTCTTTACGATCTTGTAGCGGCTAATCAAGGCTTCACCCTCGGATACCGTCACCAGGCGGCCGTTCTTG
GCCTTCTTCGTACGCTGCATGGCAACGTGCGTGGTGTTTAACCGAATGCAGGTTTCTACCAGGTCGTCTT
TCTGCTTTCCGCCATCGGCTCGCCGGCAGAACTTGAGTACGTCCGCAACGTGTGGACGGAACACGCGGCC
GGGCTTGTCTCCCTTCCCTTCCCGGTATCGGTTCATGGATTCGGTTAGATGGGAAACCGCCATCAGTACC
AGGTCGTAATCCCACACACTGGCCATGCCGGCCGGCCCTGCGGAAACCTCTACGTGCCCGTCTGGAAGCT
CGTAGCGGATCACCTCGCCAGCTCGTCGGTCACGCTTCGACAGACGGAAAACGGCCACGTCCATGATGCT
GCGACTATCGCGGGTGCCCACGTCATAGAGCATCGGAACGAAAAAATCTGGTTGCTCGTCGCCCTTGGGC
GGCTTCCTAATCGACGGCGCACCGGCTGCCGGCGGTTGCCGGGATTCTTTGCGGATTCGATCAGCGGCCG
CTTGCCACGATTCACCGGGGCGTGCTTCTGCCTCGATGCGTTGCCGCTGGGCGGCCTGCGCGGCCTTCAA
CTTCTCCACCAGGTCATCACCCAGCGCCGCGCCGATTTGTACCGGGCCGGATGGTTTGCGACCGCTCACG
CCGATTCCTCGGGCTTGGGGGTTCCAGTGCCATTGCAGGGCCGGCAGACAACCCAGCCGCTTACGCCTGG
CCAACCGCCCGTTCCTCCACACATGGGGCATTCCACGGCGTCGGTGCCTGGTTGTTCTTGATTTTCCATG
CCGCCTCCTTTAGCCGCTAAAATTCATCTACTCATTTATTCATTTGCTCATTTACTCTGGTAGCTGCGCG
ATGTATTCAGATAGCAGCTCGGTAATGGTCTTGCCTTGGCGTACCGCGTACATCTTCAGCTTGGTGTGAT
CCTCCGCCGGCAACTGAAAGTTGACCCGCTTCATGGCTGGCGTGTCTGCCAGGCTGGCCAACGTTGCAGC
CTTGCTGCTGCGTGCGCTCGGACGGCCGGCACTTAGCGTGTTTGTGCTTTTGCTCATTTTCTCTTTACCT
CATTAACTCAAATGAGTTTTGATTTAATTTCAGCGGCCAGCGCCTGGACCTCGCGGGCAGCGTCGCCCTC
GGGTTCTGATTCAAGAACGGTTGTGCCGGCGGCGGCAGTGCCTGGGTAGCTCACGCGCTGCGTGATACGG
GACTCAAGAATGGGCAGCTCGTACCCGGCCAGCGCCTCGGCAACCTCACCGCCGATGCGCGTGCCTTTGA
TCGCCCGCGACACGACAAAGGCCGCTTGTAGCCTTCCATCCGTGACCTCAATGCGCTGCTTAACCAGCTC
CACCAGGTCGGCGGTGGCCCATATGTCGTAAGGGCTTGGCTGCACCGGAATCAGCACGAAGTCGGCTGCC
TTGATCGCGGACACAGCCAAGTCCGCCGCCTGGGGCGCTCCGTCGATCACTACGAAGTCGCGCCGGCCGA
TGGCCTTCACGTCGCGGTCAATCGTCGGGCGGTCGATGCCGACAACGGTTAGCGGTTGATCTTCCCGCAC
GGCCGCCCAATCGCGGGCACTGCCCTGGGGATCGGAATCGACTAACAGAACATCGGCCCCGGCGAGTTGC
AGGGCGCGGGCTAGATGGGTTGCGATGGTCGTCTTGCCTGACCCGCCTTTCTGGTTAAGTACAGCGATAA
CCTTCATGCGTTCCCCTTGCGTATTTGTTTATTTACTCATCGCATCATATACGCAGCGACCGCATGACGC
AAGCTGTTTTACTCAAATACACATCACCTTTTTAGACGGCGGCGCTCGGTTTCTTCAGCGGCCAAGCTGG
CCGGCCAGGCCGCCAGCTTGGCATCAGACAAACCGGCCAGGATTTCATGCAGCCGCACGGTTGAGACGTG
CGCGGGCGGCTCGAACACGTACCCGGCCGCGATCATCTCCGCCTCGATCTCTTCGGTAATGAAAAACGGT
TCGTCCTGGCCGTCCTGGTGCGGTTTCATGCTTGTTCCTCTTGGCGTTCATTCTCGGCGGCCGCCAGGGC
GTCGGCCTCGGTCAATGCGTCCTCACGGAAGGCACCGCGCCGCCTGGCCTCGGTGGGCGTCACTTCCTCG
CTGCGCTCAAGTGCGCGGTACAGGGTCGAGCGATGCACGCCAAGCAGTGCAGCCGCCTCTTTCACGGTGC
GGCCTTCCTGGTCGATCAGCTCGCGGGCGTGCGCGATCTGTGCCGGGGTGAGGGTAGGGCGGGGGCCAAA
CTTCACGCCTCGGGCCTTGGCGGCCTCGCGCCCGCTCCGGGTGCGGTCGATGATTAGGGAACGCTCGAAC
TCGGCAATGCCGGCGAACACGGTCAACACCATGCGGCCGGCCGGCGTGGTGGTGTCGGCCCACGGCTCTG
CCAGGCTACGCAGGCCCGCGCCGGCCTCCTGGATGCGCTCGGCAATGTCCAGTAGGTCGCGGGTGCTGCG
GGCCAGGCGGTCTAGCCTGGTCACTGTCACAACGTCGCCAGGGCGTAGGTGGTCAAGCATCCTGGCCAGC
TCCGGGCGGTCGCGCCTGGTGCCGGTGATCTTCTCGGAAAACAGCTTGGTGCAGCCGGCCGCGTGCAGTT
CGGCCCGTTGGTTGGTCAAGTCCTGGTCGTCGGTGCTGACGCGGGCATAGCCCAGCAGGCCAGCGGCGGC
GCTCTTGTTCATGGCGTAATGTCTCCGGTTCTAGTCGCAAGTATTCTACTTTATGCGACTAAAACACGCG
ACAAGAAAACGCCAGGAAAAGGGCAGGGCGGCAGCCTGTCGCGTAACTTAGGACTTGTGCGACATGTCGT
TTTCAGAAGACGGCTGCACTGAACGTCAGAAGCCGACTGCACTATAGCAGCGGAGGGGTTGGATCAAAGT
ACTTTGATCCCGAGGGGAACCCTGTGGTTGGCATGCACATACAAATGGACGAACGGATAAACCT
Features (pLannotate 1.2.2; 23 found; start..end, strand, type, name):
     54..78      -  misc_feature   RB T-DNA repeat: right border repeat from nopaline C58 T-DNA
    144..298     -  CDS            lacZα (fragment): LacZα fragment of β-galactosidase; lacZ fragment
    301..321     -  misc_feature   MCS (fragment): pUC18/19 multiple cloning site
    812..1153    +  promoter       CaMV 35S promoter: strong constitutive promoter from cauliflower mosaic virus
   1179..1203    +  protein_bind   attB1: mutant version of attB; recombination site for the Gateway® BP reaction BP Clonase™
   1227..1376    +  CDS            OEP7 (fragment): OEP7_ARATH - Experimental evidence at protein level: Swiss-Prot protein existence level 1. From Arabidopsis thaliana (Mouse-ear cress).
   1392..2111    +  CDS            superfolder GFP: GFP variant that folds robustly even when fused to poorly folded proteins (Pédelacq et al., 2006) mammalian codon-optimized
   2122..2146    -  protein_bind   attB2: mutant version of attB; recombination site for the Gateway® BP reaction BP Clonase™
   2157..2175    +  CDS            capTEV™ (fragment): composite tag for in vivo biotinylation, TEV protease cleavage, and 6xHis tagging
   2324..3349    -  CDS            HygR: aminoglycoside phosphotransferase from E. coli; aph(4)-Ia; confers resistance to hygromycin
   3401..3580    -  promoter       NOS promoter: nopaline synthase promoter
   3660..3989    -  CDS            tnpA (fragment): TN5P_ECOLX - Also known as tnp. Experimental evidence at protein level: Swiss-Prot protein existence level 1. Mediates transposition of transposon Tn5 by a 'cut and paste' mechanism. First, the monomeric transposase binds the 19 bp inverted DNA repeats flanking the transposon. Then, dimerization of the DNA- bound transposase creates a synaptic DNA complex. After nicking of the first DNA strand, excision of the transposon proceeds through a series of intermediates. The transposase then mediates the insertion of the transposon at a new site by strand transfer. The activity of the wild- type tran
   4086..4110    -  misc_feature   LB T-DNA repeat: left border repeat from nopaline C58 T-DNA
   4369..4392    +  promoter       Pc promoter (fragment): intI1 (promoter lies within the coding sequence); class 1 integron promoter
   4568..4624    +  CDS            GmR (fragment): gentamycin acetyltransferase; aacC1; confers resistance to gentamycin
   4635..5422    +  CDS            SmR (fragment): aminoglycoside adenylyltransferase (Murphy, 1985); aadA; confers resistance to spectinomycin and streptomycin
   5668..6256    +  rep_origin     ori: high-copy-number ColE1/pMB1/pBR322/pUC origin of replication
   6442..6582    -  misc_feature   bom: basis of mobility region from pBR322
   6684..6723    -  CDS            rop (fragment): Rop protein, which maintains plasmids at low copy number; rop
   6926..7120    -  rep_origin     pVS1 oriV: origin of replication for the Pseudomonas plasmid pVS1 (Heeb et al., 2000)
   7186..8259    -  CDS            pVS1 RepA: replication protein from the Pseudomonas plasmid pVS1 (Heeb et al., 2000)
   8688..9317    -  CDS            pVS1 StaA: stability protein from the Pseudomonas plasmid pVS1 (Heeb et al., 2000)
   9877..10278   -  CDS            Y4CG_SINFN (fragment): Protein inferred from homology: Swiss-Prot protein existence level 3. From Sinorhizobium fredii (strain NBRC 101917 / NGR234).
