[The description below was written by a language model from this plasmid's Addgene catalogue record and pLannotate feature annotations shown in this document.]
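Description:
pGWB508-cTP-sfGFP is a Gateway-derived binary vector built on the pGWB508 backbone for Agrobacterium-mediated plant transformation. It propagates in E. coli through a ColE1/pMB1-type origin (with a bom site and a remnant of rop) and in Agrobacterium through the pVS1 replicon (oriV, RepA and the StaA stability protein). Bacterial selection is by spectinomycin via an aadA (SmR) gene. The catalogue lists a total size of 11,177 bp, whereas the annotated sequencing record is 10,564 nt, so the two do not match exactly.

Between the nopaline-type right and left T-DNA border repeats sit two plant cassettes. The payload is driven by the constitutive CaMV 35S promoter and lies between attB1 and attB2 sites, the scars of Gateway recombination. It is an 870 bp open reading frame in which an N-terminal targeting sequence is fused to superfolder GFP, a robustly folding GFP variant. The catalogue calls the leader a plastid transit peptide. The automated annotation matches that region to a fragment of Arabidopsis OEP7, a plastid outer envelope protein, so the record is ambiguous about the exact nature of the targeting signal. A short tag fragment with a 6xHis-type match follows attB2, but the record does not show whether it is translated in frame with the fusion, and no terminators are annotated. The second cassette, in the opposite orientation, is a NOS promoter driving the hygromycin phosphotransferase gene, which allows selection of transformed plant tissue.

The stated purpose is to express plastid-targeted sfGFP in plants so that plastids can be visualised by fluorescence. It was deposited alongside work on engineering organelle interactions and the plant cell metabolome.
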