Addgene plasmid #213863: pGWB508-cTP-sfGFP
Purpose: Binary vector for the expression of sfGFP flanked with an N-terminal plastid transit peptide in plants (for Agrobacterium-mediated genetic transformation and visualization of plastid.)
Depositing lab: Yutaka Kodama. Depositing organization: Utsunomiya University. Publication: Using the organelle glue technique to engineer the plant cell metabolome. Ishikawa K, Kobayashi M, Kusano M, Numata K, Kodama Y. Plant Cell Rep. 2023 Mar;42(3):599-607. doi: 10.1007/s00299-023-02982-2. Epub 2023 Jan 27. PubMed 36705704.
Backbone
  Vector backbone: pGWB508
  Total vector size (bp): 11177
  Vector type: Bacterial Expression, Plant Expression
  Selectable markers: Hygromycin
Growth in bacteria
  Bacterial resistance: Spectinomycin, 50 μg/mL
  Growth temperature: 37°C
  Growth strain: DH5alpha
  Copy number: Unknown
Gene/Insert
  Gene/Insert name: Plastid transit peptide fused sfGFP
  Insert size (bp): 870
Terms and licenses: Academic/Nonprofit Terms; Industry Terms: Not Available to Industry
How to cite: pGWB508-cTP-sfGFP was a gift from Yutaka Kodama (Addgene plasmid # 213863 ; http://n2t.net/addgene:213863 ; RRID:Addgene_213863)
